Addgene plasmid #222553: pPB-cT3G-cERP2-HDAC2
Purpose: PiggyBac transposon plasmid for doxycycline inducible expression of HDAC2
Depositing lab: George Church. Depositing organization: Harvard Medical School. Publication: Induction of Meiosis from Human Pluripotent Stem Cells. Pierson Smela M, Adams J, Ma C, Breimann L, Widocki U, Shioda T, Church GM. bioRxiv 2024.05.31.596483 10.1101/2024.05.31.596483.
Backbone
  Vector backbone: pPB-cT3G-cERP2
  Vector type: Mammalian Expression
  Selectable markers: Puromycin
Growth in bacteria
  Bacterial resistance: Ampicillin, 100 μg/mL
  Growth temperature: 37°C
  Growth strain: DH5alpha
  Copy number: High Copy
Gene/Insert
  Gene/Insert name: HDAC2
  Species: H. sapiens (human)
  Entrez Gene: HDAC2 (a.k.a. HD2, KDAC2, RPD3, YAF1)
  Cloning method: Gateway Cloning
Terms and licenses: Academic/Nonprofit Terms; Industry Terms: Not Available to Industry
Depositor comments: Please visit https://doi.org/10.1101/2024.05.31.596483 for bioRxiv preprint.
How to cite: pPB-cT3G-cERP2-HDAC2 was a gift from George Church (Addgene plasmid # 222553 ; http://n2t.net/addgene:222553 ; RRID:Addgene_222553)
