[The description below was written by a language model from this plasmid's Addgene catalogue record and pLannotate feature annotations shown in this document.]
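Description:
pPB-cT3G-cERP2-HDAC2 is a mammalian expression plasmid built on the pPB-cT3G-cERP2 backbone and described by its depositor as a PiggyBac transposon vector for doxycycline-inducible expression of human HDAC2. It is designed for genomic integration by a PiggyBac transposase, although the automated annotation does not mark the transposon terminal repeats, so their positions cannot be confirmed from the feature table. In bacteria it is maintained as a high-copy plasmid through a ColE1/pUC-type origin and selected with ampicillin via the β-lactamase gene. Short lac, rop, bom and lacI fragments appear to be cloning-vector remnants.

The payload is an all-in-one Tet-On arrangement made of two divergent units. In the first, a third-generation Tet-responsive promoter (annotated as TRE3G and tight TRE fragments) drives the full HDAC2 coding sequence, which encodes a class I histone deacetylase involved in transcriptional repression. The coding sequence was introduced by Gateway cloning and is flanked by attB1 and attB2 sites, with an SV40 polyadenylation signal downstream. Small hits just after attB2 (a partial HA tag, SNR52 promoter and gRNA scaffold fragments) are very short and probably not functional elements.

In the second unit, on the opposite strand, a CMV enhancer fused to the EF-1α core promoter drives a reverse tetracycline transactivator of the rtTA3 type, followed by the puromycin N-acetyltransferase gene and a second SV40 poly(A) signal. The record does not annotate how the two coding sequences are linked. The transactivator is made constitutively, stable integrants can be selected with puromycin, and doxycycline then switches on HDAC2. The associated work concerns inducing meiosis from human pluripotent stem cells.
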