Features (pLannotate 1.2.2; 27 found; start..end, strand, type, name):
      9..257     +  promoter       TRE3GV promoter (fragment): 3rd-generation Tet-responsive promoter that can be activated by binding of Tet-On® 3G, optimized for retroviral and lentiviral vectors
    264..305     +  promoter       tight TRE promoter (fragment): Tet-responsive promoter PTight, consisting of seven tet operator sequences followed by the minimal CMV promoter
    368..392     +  protein_bind   attB1: mutant version of attB; recombination site for the Gateway® BP reaction BP Clonase™
    399..1862    +  CDS            HDAC2: HDAC2_HUMAN - Experimental evidence at protein level: Swiss-Prot protein existence level 1. Responsible for the deacetylation of lysine residues on the N-terminal part of the core histones (H2A, H2B, H3 and H4). Histone deacetylation gives a tag for epigenetic repression and plays an important role in transcriptional regulation, cell cycle progression and developmental events. Histone deacetylases act via the formation of large multiprotein complexes. Forms transcriptional repressor complexes by associating with MAD, SIN3, YY1 and N-COR. Interacts in the late S- phase of DNA-replication with D
   1866..1890    -  protein_bind   attB2: mutant version of attB; recombination site for the Gateway® BP reaction BP Clonase™
   1892..1920    +  CDS            3xHA (fragment): three tandem HA epitope tags
   1958..1980    +  promoter       SNR52 promoter (fragment): promoter for the S. cerevisiae small nucleolar RNA gene SNR52
   2001..2024    +  misc_RNA       gRNA scaffold (fragment): guide RNA scaffold for the Streptococcus pyogenes CRISPR/Cas9 system
   2085..2219    -  polyA_signal   SV40 poly(A) signal: SV40 polyadenylation signal
   2532..2689    +  CDS            lacZα (fragment): LacZα fragment of β-galactosidase; lacZ fragment
   2695..2794    -  misc_feature   bom (fragment): basis of mobility region from pBR322
   2898..2933    -  CDS            rop (fragment): Rop protein, which maintains plasmids at low copy number; rop
   3029..3133    +  promoter       AmpR promoter: bla
   3134..3994    +  CDS            AmpR: β-lactamase; bla; confers resistance to ampicillin, carbenicillin, and related antibiotics
   4165..4753    +  rep_origin     ori: high-copy-number ColE1/pMB1/pBR322/pUC origin of replication
   4936..5028    +  CDS            lacI (fragment): lac repressor; lacI; The lac repressor binds to the lac operator to inhibit transcription in E. coli. This inhibition can be relieved by adding lactose or isopropyl-β-D-thiogalactopyranoside (IPTG).
   5034..5117    +  CDS            lacI (fragment): lac repressor; lacI; The lac repressor binds to the lac operator to inhibit transcription in E. coli. This inhibition can be relieved by adding lactose or isopropyl-β-D-thiogalactopyranoside (IPTG).
   5130..5151    +  protein_bind   CAP binding site: CAP binding activates transcription in the presence of cAMP. E. coli catabolite activator protein
   5166..5196    +  promoter       lac promoter: promoter for the E. coli lac operon
   5204..5220    +  protein_bind   lac operator: The lac repressor binds to the lac operator to inhibit transcription in E. coli. This inhibition can be relieved by adding lactose or isopropyl-β-D-thiogalactopyranoside (IPTG). lac repressor encoded by lacI
   5508..5589    -  polyA_signal   SV40 poly(A) signal: SV40 polyadenylation signal
   5612..5695    -  CDS            large T antigen (fragment): large T antigen from SV40 (simian virus 40)
   5709..6305    -  CDS            pac: PUAC_STRAD - Protein predicted: Swiss-Prot protein existence level 4. Detoxification of puromycin. From Streptomyces alboniger.
   6378..6488    -  CDS            VP48: 3 tandem repeats of the minimal activation domain of herpes simplex virus VP16 (Cheng et al., 2013)
   6418..7115    -  CDS            rtTA3 (fragment): reverse tetracycline transactivator 3 activates expression from Tet-responsive promoters in the presence of doxycycline
   7168..7379    -  promoter       EF-1α core promoter: core promoter for human elongation factor EF-1α
   7380..7759    -  enhancer       CMV enhancer: human cytomegalovirus immediate early enhancer
>Addgene plasmid #222553 | pPB-cT3G-cERP2-HDAC2 | addgene full sequence | sequence record 442471 | Addgene NGS Result
ATCACCTCGAGTTTACTCCCTATCAGTGATAGAGAACGTATGAAGAGTTTACTCCCTATCAGTGATAGAG
AACGTATGCAGACTTTACTCCCTATCAGTGATAGAGAACGTATAAGGAGTTTACTCCCTATCAGTGATAG
AGAACGTATGACCAGTTTACTCCCTATCAGTGATAGAGAACGTATCTACAGTTTACTCCCTATCAGTGAT
AGAGAACGTATATCCAGTTTACTCCCTATCAGTGATAGAGAACGTATAAGCTTGCCTATATAAGCAGAGC
TCGTTTAGTGAACCGTCAGATCGCCTGGAGACGCCATCCACGCTGTTTTGACCTCCATAGAAGACACCGG
GACCGATCCAGCCTACCACAAGTTTGTACAAAAAAGCAGGCTGCCACCATGGCGTACAGTCAAGGAGGCG
GCAAAAAAAAAGTCTGCTACTACTACGACGGTGATATTGGAAATTATTATTATGGACAGGGTCATCCCAT
GAAGCCTCATAGAATCCGCATGACCCATAACTTGCTGTTAAATTATGGCTTATACAGAAAAATGGAAATA
TATAGGCCCCATAAAGCCACTGCCGAAGAAATGACAAAATATCACAGTGATGAGTATATCAAATTTCTAC
GGTCAATAAGACCAGATAACATGTCTGAGTATAGTAAGCAGATGCAGAGATTTAATGTTGGAGAAGATTG
TCCAGTGTTTGATGGACTCTTTGAGTTTTGTCAGCTCTCAACTGGCGGTTCAGTTGCTGGAGCTGTGAAG
TTAAACCGACAACAGACTGATATGGCTGTTAATTGGGCTGGAGGATTACATCATGCTAAGAAATCAGAAG
CATCAGGATTCTGTTACGTTAATGATATTGTGCTTGCCATCCTTGAATTACTAAAGTATCATCAGAGAGT
CTTATATATTGATATAGATATTCATCATGGTGATGGTGTTGAAGAAGCTTTTTATACAACAGATCGTGTA
ATGACGGTATCATTCCATAAATATGGGGAATACTTTCCTGGCACAGGAGACTTGAGGGATATTGGTGCTG
GAAAAGGCAAATACTATGCTGTCAATTTTCCAATGAGAGATGGTATAGATGATGAGTCATATGGGCAGAT
ATTTAAGCCTATTATCTCAAAGGTGATGGAGATGTATCAACCTAGTGCTGTGGTATTACAGTGTGGTGCA
GACTCATTATCTGGTGATAGACTGGGTTGTTTCAATCTAACAGTCAAAGGTCATGCTAAATGTGTAGAAG
TTGTAAAAACTTTTAACTTACCATTACTGATGCTTGGAGGAGGTGGCTACACAATCCGTAATGTTGCTCG
ATGTTGGACATATGAGACTGCAGTTGCCCTTGATTGTGAGATTCCCAATGAGTTGCCATATAATGATTAC
TTTGAGTATTTTGGACCAGACTTCAAACTGCATATTAGTCCTTCAAACATGACAAACCAGAACACTCCAG
AATATATGGAAAAGATAAAACAGCGTTTGTTTGAAAATTTGCGCATGTTACCTCATGCACCTGGTGTCCA
GATGCAAGCTATTCCAGAAGATGCTGTTCATGAAGACAGTGGAGATGAAGATGGAGAAGATCCAGACAAG
AGAATTTCTATTCGAGCATCAGACAAGCGGATAGCTTGTGATGAAGAATTCTCAGATTCTGAGGATGAAG
GAGAAGGAGGTCGAAGAAATGTGGCTGATCATAAGAAAGGAGCAAAGAAAGCTAGAATTGAAGAAGATAA
GAAAGAAACAGAGGACAAAAAAACAGACGTTAAGGAAGAAGATAAATCCAAGGACAACAGTGGTGAAAAA
ACAGATACCAAAGGAACCAAATCAGAACAGCTCAGCAACCCCTGAACCCAGCTTTCTTGTACAAAGTGGT
ATACCCATACGATGTTCCAGATTACGCTTAGTAATGAGAAATACTCAGAAGATGTCACTCACCATAGTCC
GCAGTGAAAGATAAATGATCATGCAATGCTAAGTTGGAGAGTTTTAGAGCTAGAAATAGCAAGTAGGCCA
CTGAGCAAGAACTATGAATGAGATCTTTAGACATATTGCGGCCGCTTTCTCCGCGATCCAGACATGATAA
GATACATTGATGAGTTTGGACAAACCAAAACTAGAATGCAGTGAAAAAAATGCCTTATTTGTGAAATTTG
TGATGCTATTGCCTTATTTGTAACCATTATAAGCTGCAATAAACAAGTTATCTATAACAAGAAAATATAT
ATATAATAAGTTATCACGTAAGTAGAACATGAAATAACAATATAATTATCGTATGAGTTAAATCTTAAAA
GTCACGTAAAAGATAATCATGCGTCATTTTGACTCACGCGGTCGTTATAGTTCAAAATCAGTGACACTTA
CCGCATTGACAAGCACGCCTCACGGGAGCTCCAAGCGGCGACTGAGATGTCCTAAATGCACAGCGACGGA
TTCGCGCTATTTAGAAAGAGAGAGCAATATTTCAAGAATGCATGCGTCAATTTTACGCAGACTATCTTTC
TAGGGTTAAGAATTCACTGGCCGTCGTTTTACAACGTCGTGACTGGGAAAACCCTGGCGTTACCCAACTT
AATCGCCTTGCAGCACATCCCCCTTTCGCCAGCTGGCGTAATAGCGAAGAGGCCCGCACCGATCGCCCTT
CCCAACAGTTGCGCAGCCTGAATGGCGAATGGCGCCTGATGCGGTATTTTCTCCTTACGCATCTGTGCGG
TATTTCACACCGCATATGGTGCACTCTCAGTACAATCTGCTCTGATGCCGCATAGTTAAGCCAGCCCCGA
CACCCGCCAACACCCGCTGACGCGCCCTGACGGGCTTGTCTGCTCCCGGCATCCGCTTACAGACAAGCTG
TGACCATGTCTCCGGGAGCTGCATGTGTCAGAGGTTTTCACCGTCATCACCGAAACACGCGAGTTCGAAA
GGGCCTCGTGATACGCCTATTTTTATAGGTTAATGTCATGATAATAATGGTTTCTTAGACGTCAGGTGGC
ACTTTTCGGGGAAATGTGCGCGGAACCCCTATTTGTTTATTTTTCTAAATACATTCAAATATGTATCCGC
TCATGAGACAATAACCCTGATAAATGCTTCAATAATATTGAAAAAGGAAGAGTATGAGTATTCAACATTT
CCGTGTCGCCCTTATTCCCTTTTTTGCGGCATTTTGCCTTCCTGTTTTTGCTCACCCAGAAACGCTGGTG
AAAGTAAAAGATGCTGAAGATCAGTTGGGTGCACGAGTGGGTTACATCGAACTGGATCTCAACAGCGGTA
AGATCCTTGAGAGTTTTCGCCCCGAAGAACGTTTTCCAATGATGAGCACTTTTAAAGTTCTGCTATGTGG
CGCGGTATTATCCCGTATTGACGCCGGGCAAGAGCAACTCGGTCGCCGCATACACTATTCTCAGAATGAC
TTGGTTGAGTACTCACCAGTCACAGAAAAGCATCTTACGGATGGCATGACAGTAAGAGAATTATGCAGTG
CTGCCATAACCATGAGTGATAACACTGCGGCCAACTTACTTCTGACAACGATCGGAGGACCGAAGGAGCT
AACCGCTTTTTTGCACAACATGGGGGATCATGTAACTCGCCTTGATCGTTGGGAACCGGAGCTGAATGAA
GCCATACCAAACGACGAGCGTGACACCACGATGCCTGTAGCAATGGCAACAACGTTGCGCAAACTATTAA
CTGGCGAACTACTTACTCTAGCTTCCCGGCAACAATTAATAGACTGGATGGAGGCGGATAAAGTTGCAGG
ACCACTTCTGCGCTCGGCCCTTCCGGCTGGCTGGTTTATTGCTGATAAATCTGGAGCCGGTGAGCGTGGT
TCACGCGGTATCATTGCAGCACTGGGGCCAGATGGTAAGCCCTCCCGTATCGTAGTTATCTACACGACGG
GGAGTCAGGCAACTATGGATGAACGAAATAGACAGATCGCTGAGATAGGTGCCTCACTGATTAAGCATTG
GTAACTGTCAGACCAAGTTTACTCATATATACTTTAGATTGATTTAAAACTTCATTTTTAATTTAAAAGG
ATCTAGGTGAAGATCCTTTTTGATAATCTCATGACCAAAATCCCTTAACGTGAGTTTTCGTTCCACTGAG
CGTCAGACCCCGTAGAAAAGATCAAAGGATCTTCTTGAGATCCTTTTTTTCTGCGCGTAATCTGCTGCTT
GCAAACAAAAAAACCACCGCTACCAGCGGTGGTTTGTTTGCCGGATCAAGAGCTACCAACTCTTTTTCCG
AAGGTAACTGGCTTCAGCAGAGCGCAGATACCAAATACTGTTCTTCTAGTGTAGCCGTAGTTAGGCCACC
ACTTCAAGAACTCTGTAGCACCGCCTACATACCTCGCTCTGCTAATCCTGTTACCAGTGGCTGCTGCCAG
TGGCGATAAGTCGTGTCTTACCGGGTTGGACTCAAGACGATAGTTACCGGATAAGGCGCAGCGGTCGGGC
TGAACGGGGGGTTCGTGCACACAGCCCAGCTTGGAGCGAACGACCTACACCGAACTGAGATACCTACAGC
GTGAGCTATGAGAAAGCGCCACGCTTCCCGAAGGGAGAAAGGCGGACAGGTATCCGGTAAGCGGCAGGGT
CGGAACAGGAGAGCGCACGAGGGAGCTTCCAGGGGGAAACGCCTGGTATCTTTATAGTCCTGTCGGGTTT
CGCCACCTCTGACTTGAGCGTCGATTTTTGTGATGCTCGTCAGGGGGGCGGAGCCTATGGAAAAACGCCA
GCAACGCGGCCTTTTTACGGTTCCTGGCCTTTTGCTGGCCTTTTGCTCACATGTTCTTTCCTGCGTTATC
CCCTGATTCTGTGGATAACCGTATTACCGCCTTTGAGTGAGCTGATACCGCTCGCCGCAGCCGAACGACC
GAGCGCAGCGAGTCAGTGAGCGAGGAAGCGGATGAGCGCCCAATACGCAAACCGCCTCTCACCGCGCGTT
GGCCGATTCATTAATGCAGCTGGCACGACAGGTTTCCCGACTGGAAAGCGGGCAGTGAGCGCAACGCAAA
CCGCCTCTCCCCGCGCGTTGGCCGATTCATTAATGCAGCTGGCACGACAGGTTTCCCGACTGGAAAGCGG
GCAGTGAGCGCAACGCAATTAATGTGAGTTAGCTCACTCATTAGGCACCCCAGGCTTTACACTTTATGCT
TCCGGCTCGTATGTTGTGTGGAATTGTGAGCGGATAACAATTTCACACAGGAAACAGCTATGACCATGAT
TACGCCAAGGTCGACTTAACCCTAGAAAGATAATCATATTGTGACGTACGTTAAAGATAATCATGCGTAA
AATTGACGCATGTGTTTTATCGGTCTGTATATCGAGGTTTATTTATTAATTTGAATAGATATTAAGTTTT
ATTATATTTACACTTACATACTAATAATAAATTCAACAAACAATTTATTTATGTTTATTTATTTATTAAA
AAAAAACAAAAACTCAAAATTTCTTCTATAAAGTAACAAAACTTTTAGCAGTGAAAAAAATGCTTTATTT
GTGAAATTTGTGATGCTATTGCTTTATTTGTAACCATTATAAGCTGCAATAAACAAGTTAACAACAACAA
TTGCATTCATTTTATGTTTCAGGTTCAGGGGGAGGTGTGGGAGGTTTTTTAAAGCAAGTAAAACCTCTAC
AAATGTGGTATGGCTGATTATGATCCTCTGGAGATTCATGCGCCAGGTTTTCTGGTCATGCACCACGTTC
GTGGGCCCTCAGGAACCTCCACGTCAGCGGTAACTGTGAAGCCCAGTCGCTCGTAAAAAGGAAGATTCCG
GGGAGCACTGGTTTCGAGGAACGCCGGCACGCCAGCCCGTTCCGCGGCCTCAACACCAGGAAGAACGACA
GCGCTTCCCAAACCTTTACCTTGGTGATCTGGGCTGACACCGACAGTGGCAAGAAACCACGCAGGCTCCT
TTGGTCTATGAGGAGCCAGCAAGCCCTCCATTTGCTGTTGTGCCGCCAACCTACTCCCTGACAGCTCGGC
CATCCGCGGACCTATTTCCGCGAACACTGCGCCGGCTTCGACGCTTTCCGGAGTAGTCCAGACCGCAACT
GCGGCACCATCGTCCGCAACCCAAACTTTACCAATGTCCAGACCCACGCGCGTAAGAAACAGCTCTTGCA
ACTCAGTTACCCTCTCTATGTGTCTGTCCGGATCTACGGTATGGCGGGTCGCTGGATAATCTGCAAATGC
TGCGGCAAGTGTTCGGACAGCCCGTGGTACATCGTCACGGGTAGCGAGCCTAACAGTGGGCTTATATTCC
GTCATGGGGCCGGGGTTCTCCTCCACGTCGCCGGCCTGCTTCAGCAGGCTGAAGTTGGTGGCGCCGCTGC
CCCCGGGGAGCATGTCAAGGTCAAAATCGTCAAGAGCGTCAGCAGGCAGCATATCAAGGTCAAAGTCGTC
AAGGGCATCGGCTGGGAGCATGTCTAAGTCAAAATCGTCAAGGGCGTCGGTCGGCCCGCCGCTTTCGCAC
TTTAGCTGTTTCTCCAGGCCACATATGATTAGTTCCAGGCCGAAAAGGAAGGCAGGTTCGGCTCCCTGCC
GGTCGAACAGCTCAATTGCTTGTTTCAGAAGTGGGGGCATAGAATCGGTGGTAGGTGTCTCTCTTTCCTC
TTTTGCTACTTGATGCTCCTGTTCCTCCAATACGCAGCCCAGTGTAAAGTGGCCCACGGCGGACAGAGCG
TACAGTGCGTTCTCCAGGGAGAAGCCTTGCTGACACAGGAACGCGAGCTGATTTTCCAGGGTTTCGTACT
GTTTCTCTGTTGGGCGGGTGCCGAGATGCACTTTAGCCCCGTCACGATGTGAGAGGAGAGCACAGCGGTA
TGACTTGGCGTTGTTCCGCAGAAAGTCTTGCCATGACTCGCCTTCCAGGGGGCAGGAGTGGGTATGATGC
CTGTCCAGCATCTCGATTGGCAGGGCATCGAGCAGGGCCCGCTTGTTCTTCACGTGCCAGTACAGGGTAG
GCTGCTCAACTCCCAGCTTTTGAGCGAGTTTCCTTGTCGTCAGGCCTTCGATACCGACTCCATTGAGTAA
TTCCAGAGCAGAGTTTATGACTTTGCTCTTGTCCAGTCTAGACATCTTATCGTCATCGTCTTTGTAATCC
ATGGTGGCGGATCCCGCGTCACGACACCTGTGTTCTGGCGGCAAACCCGTTGCGAAAAAGAACGTTCACG
GCGACTACTGCACTTATATACGGTTCTCCCCCACCCTCGGGAAAAAGGCGGAGCCAGTACACGACATCAC
TTTCCCAGTTTACCCCGCGCCACCTTCTCTAGGCACCGGTTCAATTGCCGACCCCTCCCCCCAACTTCTC
GGGCACTGTGGGCCATGTGCGCTCTGCCCCATGGTAATAGCCATGACTAATACGTAGATGTACTGCCAAG
TAGGAAAGTGCCATAAGGTCATGTACTGGGCATAATGCCAGGCGGGCCATTTACCGTCATTGACGTCAAT
AGGGGGCGTACTTGGCATATGATACACTTGATGTACTGCCAAGTGGGCAGTTTACCGTAAATACTCCACC
CATTGACGTCAATGGAAAGTGCCTATTGGCGTTACTATGGGAACATACGTCATTATTGACGTCAATGGGC
GGGGGTCGTTGGGCGGTCAGCCAGGCGGGCCATTTACCGTAAGTTATGTAACGCGGAACTCCATATATGG
GCTATGAACTAATGACCCCGTAATTGATTACTATTAATAACTAGTCAATAATCAATGTCATAAGCTCTAA
TCGCATAATCGAGCTAAGAGCGATTAATATGCTTAGCTAGCTTAGCTAAGCTAGATTTCTCTATTCTCCC
ACAATATATAGCAGCTATTAGCTTAGCAGTCCGAATACGATCGTCCACGATCCATAAGCGTAACACATTT
GAGTAGCGACTGACGGGCACCGGAGCCACTCGAGTGGAATT
